Addgene plasmid #214060: pOPINE-3C-mCherry
Purpose: Expression of fluorescent fusion proteins
Depositing lab: Ray Owens. Depositing organization: Rosalind Franklin Institute.
Backbone
  Vector backbone: pOPINE
  Backbone size w/o insert (bp): 5534
  Total vector size (bp): 6262
  Vector type: Mammalian Expression, Bacterial Expression, Insect Expression
Growth in bacteria
  Bacterial resistance: Ampicillin, 100 μg/mL
  Growth temperature: 37°C
  Growth strain: DH5alpha
  Copy number: Unknown
Gene/Insert
  Gene/Insert name: mCherry
  Species: Synthetic
  Insert size (bp): 728
  Tag / fusion protein: Hexahistidine (C terminal on insert)
  Cloning method: Ligation Independent Cloning
  Sequencing primers: 5′ TAA TAC GAC TCA CTA TAG GG; 3′ TCG ATC TCA GTG GTA TTT GTG
Terms and licenses: Academic/Nonprofit Terms; Industry Terms: Not Available to Industry
How to cite: pOPINE-3C-mCherry was a gift from Ray Owens (Addgene plasmid # 214060 ; http://n2t.net/addgene:214060 ; RRID:Addgene_214060)
