[The description below was written by a language model from this plasmid's Addgene catalogue record and pLannotate feature annotations shown in this document.]
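Description:
pOPINE-3C-mCherry is a multi-host expression vector built on the pOPINE backbone and designed to produce fluorescent fusion proteins in E. coli, mammalian cells and insect cells from a single plasmid. It is propagated in E. coli through a high-copy ColE1/pUC-type origin and selected with ampicillin via the β-lactamase gene. The catalogue lists a total size of 6262 bp, and the sequenced record is 6,256 nt.

Three promoter systems are stacked upstream of the cloning region. A CMV enhancer with the chicken β-actin promoter and chimeric intron fragments drives mammalian expression. A T7 promoter with an adjacent lac operator gives IPTG-regulated expression in T7 polymerase-bearing bacteria. The baculovirus p10 promoter serves insect cells. Downstream, a rabbit β-globin poly(A) signal and a T7 terminator end the respective transcripts. The whole cassette is flanked by baculovirus recombination regions (lef2/ORF603 and ORF1629), so it can act as a transfer vector for generating recombinant baculovirus by homologous recombination. A single loxP site lies beyond the ORF1629 arm.

Between the promoters and the reporter sits a lac promoter/lacZα cassette. This presumably acts as a replaceable stuffer that permits blue/white screening when a gene of interest is inserted by the ligation-independent cloning method listed in the record. An inserted gene would then be fused at its C-terminus to mCherry followed by a hexahistidine tag, giving both red fluorescence for tracking expression and a handle for metal-affinity purification. The "3C" in the name suggests a 3C protease cleavage site between the target and mCherry, but no such feature is annotated in the table.
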