Features (pLannotate 1.2.2; 24 found; start..end, strand, type, name):
      4..39      +  CDS            lef2 (fragment): baculovirus late expression factor 2
    181..1008    +  misc_recomb    baculovirus recombination region (lef2/ORF603): contains ORF603 and part of lef2
   1020..1078    +  misc_recomb    baculovirus recombination region (ORF603) (fragment): contains ORF603 and part of lef2
   1140..1443    +  enhancer       CMV enhancer: human cytomegalovirus immediate early enhancer
   1449..1726    +  promoter       chicken β-actin promoter: No description available
   1727..1862    +  intron         hybrid intron (fragment): hybrid between chicken β-actin (CBA) and minute virus of mice (MMV) introns (Gray et al., 2011)
   1951..2081    +  intron         chimeric intron (fragment): chimera between introns from chicken β-actin and rabbit β-globin
   2150..2168    +  promoter       T7 promoter: promoter for bacteriophage T7 RNA polymerase
   2169..2193    +  protein_bind   lac operator: The lac repressor binds to the lac operator to inhibit transcription in E. coli. This inhibition can be relieved by adding lactose or isopropyl-β-D-thiogalactopyranoside (IPTG). lac repressor encoded by lacI
   2209..2318    +  promoter       p10 promoter: baculovirus promoter for expression in insect cells
   2409..2430    +  protein_bind   CAP binding site: CAP binding activates transcription in the presence of cAMP. E. coli catabolite activator protein
   2445..2475    +  promoter       lac promoter: promoter for the E. coli lac operon
   2483..2499    +  protein_bind   lac operator: The lac repressor binds to the lac operator to inhibit transcription in E. coli. This inhibition can be relieved by adding lactose or isopropyl-β-D-thiogalactopyranoside (IPTG). lac repressor encoded by lacI
   2519..2692    +  CDS            lacZα: LacZα fragment of β-galactosidase; lacZ fragment
   2736..3440    +  CDS            mCherry: mCherry is a basic (constitutively fluorescent) red fluorescent protein published in 2004, derived from Discosoma sp.. It is reported to be a very rapidly-maturing monomer with low acid sensitivity.
   3444..3461    +  CDS            7xHis (fragment): 6xHis affinity tag
   3473..3541    +  CDS            HBB (fragment): HBB_PONPY - Experimental evidence at transcript level: Swiss-Prot protein existence level 2. Involved in oxygen transport from the lung to the various peripheral tissues. From Pongo pygmaeus (Bornean orangutan).
   3616..3671    +  polyA_signal   β-globin poly(A) signal: rabbit β-globin polyadenylation signal (Gil and Proudfoot, 1987)
   3759..3806    +  terminator     T7 terminator: transcription terminator for bacteriophage T7 RNA polymerase
   3819..4524    +  misc_recomb    baculovirus recombination region (ORF1629): contains part of ORF1629
   4533..4566    +  protein_bind   loxP: Cre-mediated recombination occurs in the 8-bp core sequence (GCATACAT). Cre recombinase
   4734..5321    -  rep_origin     ori: high-copy-number ColE1/pMB1/pBR322/pUC origin of replication
   5334..6194    -  CDS            AmpR: β-lactamase; bla; confers resistance to ampicillin, carbenicillin, and related antibiotics
   6195..6246    -  promoter       AmpR promoter (fragment): bla
>Addgene plasmid #214060 | pOPINE-3C-mCherry | addgene full sequence | sequence record 422614 | Addgene NGS Result
TCCTGCATCTTTTAATCAAATCCCAAGATGTGTATAAACGCGCCGGTATGTACAGGAAGAGGTTTATACT
AAACTGTTACATTGCAAACGTGGTTTCGTGTGCCAAGTGTGAAAACCGATGTTTAATCAAGGCTCTGACG
CATTTCTACAACCACGACTCCAAGTGTGTGGGTGAAGTCATGCATCTTTTAATCAAATCCCAAGATGTGT
ATAAACCACCAAACTGCCAAAAAATGAAAACTGTCGACAAGCTCTGTCCGTTTGCTGGCAACTGCAAGGG
TCTCAATCCTATTTGTAATTATTGAATAATAAAACAATTATAAATGTCAAATTTGTTTTTTATTAACGAT
ACAAACCAAACGCAACAAGAACATTTGTAGTATTATCTATAATTGAAAACGCGTAGTTATAATCGCTGAG
GTAATATTTAAAATCATTTTCAAATGATTCACAGTTAATTTGCGACAATATAATTTTATTTTCACATAAA
CTAGACGCCTTGTCGTCTTCTTCTTCGTATTCCTTCTCTTTTTCATTTTTCTCTTCATAAAAATTAACAT
AGTTATTATCGTATCCATATATGTATCTATCGTATAGAGTAAATTTTTTGTTGTCATAAATATATATGTC
TTTTTTAATGGGGTGTATAGTACCGCTGCGCATAGTTTTTCTGTAATTTACAACAGTGCTATTTTCTGGT
AGTTCTTCGGAGTGTGTTGCTTTAATTATTAAATTTATATAATCAATGAATTTGGGATCGTCGGTTTTGT
ACAATATGTTGCCGGCATAGTACGCAGCTTCTTCTAGTTCAATTACACCATTTTTTAGCAGCACCGGATT
AACATAACTTTCCAAAATGTTGTACGAACCGTTAAACAAAAACAGTTCACCTCCCTTTTCTATACTATTG
TCTGCGAGCAGTTGTTTGTTGTTAAAAATAACAGCCATTGTAATGAGACGCACAAACTAATATCACAAAC
TGGAAATGTCTATCAATATATAGTTGCTGATGGCCGGCCGTAATGAGACGCACAAACTAATATCACAAAC
TGGAAATGTCTATCAATATATAGTTGCTCTAGTTATTAATAGTAATCAATTACGGGGTCATTAGTTCATA
GCCCATATATGGAGTTCCGCGTTACATAACTTACGGTAAATGGCCCGCCTGGCTGACCGCCCAACGACCC
CCGCCCATTGACGTCAATAATGACGTATGTTCCCATAGTAACGCCAATAGGGACTTTCCATTGACGTCAA
TGGGTGGAGTATTTACGGTAAACTGCCCACTTGGCAGTACATCAAGTGTATCATATGCCAAGTACGCCCC
CTATTGACGTCAATGACGGTAAATGGCCCGCCTGGCATTATGCCCAGTACATGACCTTATGGGACTTTCC
TACTTGGCAGTACATCTACGTATTAGTCATCGCTATTACCATGCATGGTCGAGGTGAGCCCCACGTTCTG
CTTCACTCTCCCCATCTCCCCCCCCTCCCCACCCCCAATTTTGTATTTATTTATTTTTTAATTATTTTGT
GCAGCGATGGGGGCGGGGGGGGGGGGGGGGCGCGCGCCAGGCGGGGCGGGGCGGGGCGAGGGGCGGGGCG
GGGCGAGGCGGAGAGGTGCGGCGGCAGCCAATCAGAGCGGCGCGCTCCGAAAGTTTCCTTTTATGGCGAG
GCGGCGGCGGCGGCGGCCCTATAAAAAGCGAAGCGCGCGGCGGGCGGGAGTCGCTGCGCGCTGCCTTCGC
CCCGTGCCCCGCTCCGCCGCCGCCTCGCGCCGCCCGCCCCGGCTCTGACTGACCGCGTTACTCCCACAGG
TGAGCGGGCGGGACGGCCCTTCTCCTTCGGGCTGTAATTAGCGCTTGGTTTAATGACGGCTTGTTTCTTT
TCTGTGGCTGCGTGAAAGCCTTGAGGGGCTCCGGGAGGGCCCTTTGTGCGGGGGGAGCGGCTCGGGGCTG
TCCGCGGGGGGACGGCTGCCTTCGGGGGGGACGGGGCAGGGCGGGGTTCGGCTTCTGGCGTGTGACCGGC
GGCTCTAGAGCCTCTGCTAACCATGTTCATGCCTTCTTCTTTTTCCTACAGCTCCTGGGCAACGTGCTGG
TTATTGTGCTGTCTCATCATTTTGGCAAAGAATTGGATCGGACCGAAATTAATACGACTCACTATAGGGG
AATTGTGAGCGGATAACAATTCCCCGGAGTTAATCCGGGACCTTTAATTCAACCCAACACAATATATTAT
AGTTAAATAAGAATTATTATCAAATCATTTGTATATTAATTAAAATACTATACTGTAAATTACATTTTAT
TTACAATCAAAGGAGATATACCATGGCACACCATCACCACCATCACAGCAGCGGTACCGTCGACCCGACT
GGAAAGCGGGCAGTGAGCGCAACGCAATTAATGTGAGTTAGCTCACTCATTAGGCACCCCAGGCTTTACA
CTTTATGCTTCCGGCTCGTATGTTGTGTGGAATTGTGAGCGGATAACAATTTCACACAGGAAACAGCTAT
GACCATGATTACGGATTCACTGGCCGTCGTTTTACAACGTCGTGACTGGGAAAACCCTGGCGTTACCCAA
CTTAATCGCCTTGCAGCACATCCCCCTTTCGCCAGCTGGCGTAATAGCGAAGAGGCCCGCACCGATCGCC
CTTCCCAACAGTTGCGCAGCCTGAATGGCGAATGGCGCCAAGCTGTTTAAACTGGAAGTTCTGTTTCAGG
GCCCGGTGAGCAAGGGCGAGGAGGATAACATGGCCATCATCAAGGAGTTCATGCGCTTCAAGGTGCACAT
GGAGGGCTCCGTGAACGGCCACGAGTTCGAGATCGAGGGCGAGGGCGAGGGCCGCCCCTACGAGGGCACC
CAGACCGCCAAGCTGAAGGTGACCAAGGGTGGCCCCCTGCCCTTCGCCTGGGACATCCTGTCCCCTCAGT
TCATGTACGGCTCCAAGGCCTACGTGAAGCACCCCGCCGACATCCCCGACTACTTGAAGCTGTCCTTCCC
CGAGGGCTTCAAGTGGGAGCGCGTGATGAACTTCGAGGACGGCGGCGTGGTGACCGTGACCCAGGACTCC
TCCCTGCAGGACGGCGAGTTCATCTACAAGGTGAAGCTGCGCGGCACCAACTTCCCCTCCGACGGCCCCG
TAATGCAGAAGAAGACTATGGGCTGGGAGGCCTCCTCCGAGCGGATGTACCCCGAGGACGGCGCCCTGAA
GGGCGAGATCAAGCAGAGGCTGAAGCTGAAGGACGGCGGCCACTACGACGCTGAGGTCAAGACCACCTAC
AAGGCCAAGAAGCCCGTGCAGCTGCCCGGCGCCTACAACGTCAACATCAAGTTGGACATCACCTCCCACA
ACGAGGACTACACCATCGTGGAACAGTACGAACGCGCCGAGGGCCGCCACTCCACCGGCGGCATGGACGA
GCTGTACAAGAAACATCACCATCACCATCACTAAGTGATTAACCTCAGGTGCAGGCTGCCTATCAGAAGG
TGGTGGCTGGTGTGGCCAATGCCCTGGCTCACAAATACCACTGAGATCGATCTTTTTCCCTCTGCCAAAA
ATTATGGGGACATCATGAAGCCCCTTGAGCATCTGACTTCTGGCTAATAAAGGAAATTTATTTTCATTGC
AATAGTGTGTTGGAATTTTTTGTGTCTCTCACTCGGAAGGACATATGGGAGGGCAAATCATTTAAAACAT
CAGAATGAGTATTTGGTTTAGAGTTTGGCAACATATGCCCATATGTAACTAGCATAACCCCTTGGGGCCT
CTAAACGGGTCTTGAGGGGTTTTTTGCTGAAAGCATGCGGAGGAAATTCTCCTTGAAGTTTCCCTGGTGT
TCAAAGTAAAGGAGTTTGCACCAGACGCACCTCTGTTCACTGGTCCGGCGTATTAAAACACGATACATTG
TTATTAGTACATTTATTAAGCGCTAGATTCTGTGCGTTGTTGATTTACAGACAATTGTTGTACGTATTTT
AATAATTCATTAAATTTATAATCTTTAGGGTGGTATGTTAGAGCGAAAATCAAATGATTTTCAGCGTCTT
TATATCTGAATTTAAATATTAAATCCTCAATAGATTTGTAAAATAGGTTTCGATTAGTTTCAAACAAGGG
TTGTTTTTCCGAACCGATGGCTGGACTATCTAATGGATTTTCGCTCAACGCCACAAAACTTGCCAAATCT
TGTAGCAGCAATCTAGCTTTGTCGATATTCGTTTGTGTTTTGTTTTGTAATAAAGGTTCGACGTCGTTCA
AAATATTATGCGCTTTTGTATTTCTTTCATCACTGTCGTTAGTGTACAATTGACTCGACGTAAACACGTT
AAATAGAGCTTGGACATATTTAACATCGGGCGTGTTAGCTTTATTAGGCCGATTATCGTCGTCGTCCCAA
CCCTCGTCGTTAGAAGTTGCTTCCGAAGACGATTTTGCCATAGCCACACGACGCCTATTAATTGTGTCGG
CTAACACGTCCGCGATCAAATTTGTAGTTGAGCTTTTTGGAATTGCGATCGCATAACTTCGTATAGCATA
CATTATACGAAGTTATAAGCTCGGAACGCTGCGCTCGGTCGTTCGGCTGCGGCGAGCGGTATCAGCTCAC
TCAAAGGCGGTAATACGGTTATCCACAGAATCAGGGGATAACGCAGGAAAGAACATGTGAGCAAAAGGCC
AGCAAAAGGCCAGGAACCGTAAAAAGGCCGCGTTGCTGGCGTTTTTCCATAGGCTCCGCCCCCTGACGAG
CATCACAAAAATCGACGCTCAAGTCAGAGGTGGCGAAACCCGACAGGACTATAAAGATACCAGGCGTTTC
CCCCTGGAAGCTCCCTCGTGCGCTCTCCTGTTCCGACCCTGCCGCTTACCGGATACCTGTCCGCCTTTCT
CCCTTCGGGAAGCGTGGCGCTTTCTCATAGCTCACGCTGTAGGTATCTCAGTTCGGTGTAGGTCGTTCGC
TCCAAGCTGGGCTGTGTGCACGAACCCCCCGTTCAGCCCGACCGCTGCGCCTTATCCGGTAACTATCGTC
TTGAGTCCAACCCGGTAAGACACGACTTATCGCCACTGGCAGCAGCCACTGGTAACAGGATTAGCAGAGC
GAGGTATGTAGGCGGTGCTACAGAGTTCTTGAAGTGGTGGCCTAACTACGGCTACACTAGAAGAACAGTA
TTTGGTATCTGCGCTCTGCTGAAGCCAGTTACCTTCGGAAAAAGAGTTGGTAGCTCTTGATCCGGCAAAC
AAACCACCGCTGGTAGCGGTGGTTTTTTTGTTTGCAAGCAGCAGATTACGCGCAGAAAAAAAGGATCTCA
AGAAGATCCTTTGTTACCAATGCTTAATCAGTGAGGCACCTATCTCAGCGATCTGTCTATTTCGTTCATC
CATAGTTGCCTGACTCCCCGTCGTGTAGATAACTACGATACGGGAGGGCTTACCATCTGGCCCCAGTGCT
GCAATGATACCGCGAGACCCACGCTCACCGGCTCCAGATTTATCAGCAATAAACCAGCCAGCCGGAAGGG
CCGAGCGCAGAAGTGGTCCTGCAACTTTATCCGCCTCCATCCAGTCTATTAATTGTTGCCGGGAAGCTAG
AGTAAGTAGTTCGCCAGTTAATAGTTTGCGCAACGTTGTTGCCATTGCTACAGGCATCGTGGTGTCACGC
TCGTCGTTTGGTATGGCTTCATTCAGCTCCGGTTCCCAACGATCAAGGCGAGTTACATGATCCCCCATGT
TGTGCAAAAAAGCGGTTAGCTCCTTCGGTCCTCCGATCGTTGTCAGAAGTAAGTTGGCCGCAGTGTTATC
ACTCATGGTTATGGCAGCACTGCATAATTCTCTTACTGTCATGCCATCCGTAAGATGCTTTTCTGTGACT
GGTGAGTACTCAACCAAGTCATTCTGAGAATAGTGTATGCGGCGACCGAGTTGCTCTTGCCCGGCGTCAA
TACGGGATAATACCGCGCCACATAGCAGAACTTTAAAAGTGCTCATCATTGGAAAACGTTCTTCGGGGCG
AAAACTCTCAAGGATCTTACCGCTGTTGAGATCCAGTTCGATGTAACCCACTCGTGCACCCAACTGATCT
TCAGCATCTTTTACTTTCACCAGCGTTTCTGGGTGAGCAAAAACAGGAAGGCAAAATGCCGCAAAAAAGG
GAATAAGGGCGACACGGAAATGTTGAATACTCATACTCTTCCTTTTTCAATATTATTGAAGCATTTATCA
GGGTTATTGTCTCATGTCCGCGCGTT
